Addgene plasmid #53673: CUL3A-c012
Purpose: bacterial expression plasmid
Depositing lab: Nicola Burgess-Brown. Depositing organization: University of Oxford.
Backbone
  Vector backbone: pNIC-CTHF
  Backbone manufacturer: SGC
  Vector type: Bacterial Expression
Growth in bacteria
  Bacterial resistance: Kanamycin, 50 μg/mL
  Growth temperature: 37°C
  Growth strain: Mach1
  Growth instructions: BL21(DE3)-R3-pRARE2 is recommended for expression
  Copy number: High Copy
Gene/Insert
  Gene/Insert name: CUL3A
  Mutation: Bacterial expression for structure determination; may not be full ORF, see comments
  Cloning method: Ligation Independent Cloning
  Sequencing primers: 5′ T7; 3′ T7-term
Terms and licenses: Academic/Nonprofit Terms; Industry Terms: Not Available to Industry
Depositor comments: C-terminal His+flag, TEV-cleavable, for LIC cloning. EXP-06-AA9343 http://www.thesgc.org/structures/4AP2/
How to cite: CUL3A-c012 was a gift from Nicola Burgess-Brown (Addgene plasmid # 53673 ; http://n2t.net/addgene:53673 ; RRID:Addgene_53673)
