[The description below was written by a language model from this plasmid's Addgene catalogue record.]
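Description:
CUL3A-c012 is a bacterial expression plasmid built on the pNIC-CTHF backbone from the Structural Genomics Consortium, a vector designed for ligation-independent cloning (LIC) of protein-coding fragments. It is maintained in E. coli as a high-copy plasmid under kanamycin selection. A routine cloning strain is used for propagation, and a BL21(DE3) derivative carrying a rare-codon supplement plasmid is recommended for protein production. The record lists T7 and T7-terminator as the sequencing primers flanking the insert. Together with the DE3 expression host, this indicates a T7 promoter-driven cassette, although the promoter and origin of replication are not explicitly stated and no feature table is provided.

The insert is CUL3A, presumably a cullin-3 construct; the source species is not stated. The record notes that it was designed for structure determination and may not encode the full open reading frame, so it is probably a truncated or domain-bounded fragment chosen for expression and crystallisation, with boundaries that are not recorded. The vector adds a C-terminal His tag and FLAG tag, which can be removed with TEV protease. The His tag allows immobilised metal affinity purification, the FLAG epitope allows detection or an alternative capture step, and TEV cleavage then yields largely untagged protein.

The depositor comments link the construct to a deposited crystal structure, consistent with its use for producing recombinant protein for structural and biochemical work. Distribution is limited to academic and nonprofit users.
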