>Addgene plasmid #53673 | CUL3A-c012 | depositor partial sequence | sequence record 83800 | insert sequence
ATGAGCAACCTGTCCAAGGGTACCGGCAGTCGTAAGGATACCAAAATGCGTATCCGCGCCTTCCCGATGA
CTATGGAC
[420 nt withheld, positions 79-498]
GATATGATTGCCCGTGAACGCAAGGGCGAGGTCGTTGATCGTGGCGCCATCCGCAACGCTTGTCAGATGC
TGATGATTCTGGGTCTGGAAGGCCGTTCTGTCTACGAAGAGGACTTCGAGGCGCCCTTTCTGGAAATGAG
TGCAGAGTTCTTTCAGATGGAATCGCAGAAATTCCTGGCGGAAAACAGCGCATCAGTTTATATCAAGAAA
GTGGAAGCTCGTATCAACGAAGAGATTGAGCGCGTTATGCATTGCCTGGATAAGTCAACCGAAGAGCCAA
TTGTGAAAGTGGTCGAACGCGAGCTGATCTCTAAGCACATGAAAACCATTGTCGAAATGGAAAACAGCGG
CCTGGTTCATATGCTGAAGAACGGTAAAACCGAAGACCTGGGCTGTATGTACAAGCTGTTCAGCCGTGTG
CCGAATGGTCTGAAAACCATGTGCGAATGTATGAGCAGCTATCTGCGTGAGCAGGGCAAGGCGCTGGTGT
CCGAAGAGGGTGAAGGCAAAAACCCTGTGGACTACCGCCAGGGTCTGGACGATCTGAAGAGCCGTTTCGA
CCGCTTTCTGCTGGAGTCCTTCAATAACGATCGTCTGTTTAAACAGACCATTGCAGGCGACTTCGAATAC
TTTCTGAATCTGAACAGTCGCTCGCCCGAGTATCTGGCAGAGAACCTCTACTTCCAATCGCACCATCATC
ACCACCATGATTACAAGGATGACGACGATAAGTGAGGATCC
