>Addgene plasmid #53673 | CUL3A-c012 | addgene partial sequence | sequence record 86671 | T7 5'-TAATACGACTCACTATAGGG-3'
AATTTTGTTTAACCTTAAGAAGGAGATATACTATGAGCAACCTGTCCAAGGGTACCGGCAGTCGTAAGGA
TACCAAAATGCGTATCCGCGCCTTCCCGATGACTATGGAC
[420 nt withheld, positions 111-530]
GATATGATTGCCCGTGAACGCAAGGGCGAGGTCGTTGATCGTGGCGCCATCCGCAACGCTTGTCAGATGC
TGATGATTCTGGGTCTGGAAGGCCGTTCTGTCTACGAAGAGGACTTCGAGGCGCCCTTTCTGGAAATGAG
TGCAGAGTTCTTTCAGATGGAATCGCAGAAATTCCTGGCGGAAAACAGCGCATCAGTTTATATCAAGAAA
GTGGAAGCTCGTATCAACGAAGAGATTGAGCGCGTTATGCATTGCCTGGATAAGTCAACCGAAGAGCCAA
TTGTGAAAGTGGTCGAACGCGAGCTGATCTCTAAGCACATGAAAACCATTGTCGAAATGGAAAACAGCGG
CCTGGTTCATATGCTGAAGAACGGTAAAACCGAAGACCTGGGCTGTATGTACAAGCTGTTCAGCCGTGTG
CCGAATGGTCTGAAAACCATGTGCGAATGTATGAGCAGCTATCTGCGTGAGCAGGGCAAGGCGCTGGTGT
CCGAAGAGGGTGAAGGCAAAAACCCTGTGGACTACCGCCAGGGTCTGGACGATCTGAAGAGCCGTTTCGA
CCGCTTTCTGCTGGA
