>Addgene plasmid #53673 | CUL3A-c012 | addgene partial sequence | sequence record 89877 | T7term 5'-GCTAGTTATTGCTCAGCGG-3'
CTTTCGGGCTTTGTTAGCAGCCGGATCTCAGTGGTGGTGGTGGTGGTGCTCGAGTGCGGCCGCAAGCTTG
TCGACGGAGCTCGAATTCGGATCCTCACTTATCGTCGTCATCCTTGTAATCATGGTGGTGATGATGGTGC
GATTGGAAGTAGAGGTTCTCTGCCAGATACTCGGGCGAGCGACTGTTCAGATTCAGAAAGTATTCGAAGT
CGCCTGCAATGGTCTGTTTAAACAGACGATCGTTATTGAAGGACTCCAGCAGAAAGCGGTCGAAACGGCT
CTTCAGATCGTCCAGACCCTGGCGGTAGTCCACAGGGTTTTTGCCTTCACCCTCTTCGGACACCAGCGCC
TTGCCCTGCTCACGCAGATAGCTGCTCATACATTCGCACATGGTTTTCAGACCATTCGGCACACGGCTGA
ACAGCTTGTACATACAGCCCAGGTCTTCGGTTTTACCGTTCTTCAGCATATGAACCAGGCCGCTGTTTTC
CATTTCGACAATGGTTTTCATGTGCTTAGAGATCAGCTCGCGTTCGACCACTTTCACAATTGGCTCTTCG
GTTGACTTATCCAGGCAATGCATAACGCGCTCAATCTCTTCGTTGATACGAGCTTCCACTTTCTTGATAT
AAACTGATGCGCTGTTTTCCGCCAGGAATTTCTGCGATTCCATCTGAAAGAACTCTGCACTCATTTCCAG
AAAGGGCGCCTCGAAGTCCTCTTCGTAGACAGAACGGCCTTCCAGACCCAGAATCATCAGCATCTGACAA
GCGTTGCGGATGGCGCCACGATCAACGACCTCGCCCTTGCGTTCACGGGCAATCATATC
[142 nt withheld, positions 830-971]
